>Addgene plasmid #23627 | pDONR223-IRAK3 | depositor partial sequence | sequence record 10696 | Author sequence
ATGGCGGGGAACTGTGGGGCCCGCGGCGCGCTGTCGGCGCACACGCTGCTGTTCGACCTGCCGCCCGCGC
TGCTCGGAGAGCTCTGCGCTGTTCTGGACAGCTGCGACGGCGCGCTGGGCTGGCGCGGCCTGGCAGAGAG
ACTTTCAAGCAGCTGGCTGGATGTTCGTCATATTGAAAAGTATGTAGACCAAGGTAAAAGTGGAACAAGA
GAATTACTTTGGTCCTGGGCACAGAAAAACAAGACCATCGGTGACCTTTTACAGGTCCTCCAGGAGATGG
GACATCGTCGAGCTATTCATTTAATTACAAACTATGGAGCAGTGTTGAGTCCTTCAGAGAAGAGTTATCA
GGAAGGTGGATTTCCAAATATATTATTCAAGGAAACAGCCAATGTCACCGTGGATAATGTTCTTATTCCT
GAACATAATGAAAAAGGAGTACTGCTTAAATCTTCCATCAGCTTTCAAAATATCATAGAAGGAACTAGAA
ATTTCCACAAAGACTTCCTAATTGGAGAAGGAGAGATTTTTGAGGTATACAGAGTGGAGATTCAAAACCT
AACATATGCTGTCAAATTATTTAAACAGGAGAAAAAAATGCAGTGTAAGAAGCATTGGAAGAGGTTTTTA
TCTGAGCTTGAAGTTTTACTACTGTTTCATCACCCAAACATACTAGAGTTGGCTGCATATTTTACAGAGA
CTGAGAAGTTCTGTCTGATTTATCCATACATGAGAAATGGAACACTTTTTGACAGATTGCAGTGTGTAGG
TGACACGGCCCCACTCCCTTGGCACATTCGAATCGGTATATTAATAGGAATATCCAAAGCCATTCACTAC
CTGCACAACGTTCAACCATGCTCGGTCATCTGTGGCAGTATATCAAGTGCAAACATCCTTTTGGATGATC
AGTTTCAACCCAAACTAACTGATTTTGCCATGGCACACTTCCGGTCCCACCTAGAACATCAGAGTTGTAC
CATAAATATGACCAGCAGCAGCAGTAAACATCTGTGGTACATGCCAGAAGAGTACATCAGACAGGGGAAA
CTTTCCATTAAAACAGATGTCTACAGCTTTGGAATTGTAATAATGGAAGTTCTAACAGGATGTAGAGTAG
TGTTAGATGATCCAAAACATATCCAGCTGCGGGATCTCCTTAGAGAATTGATGGAGAAGAGAGGCCTGGA
TTCATGTCTCTCATTTCTAGATAAGAAAGTGCCTCCCTGCCCTCGGAATTTCTCTGCCAAGCTCTTCTGT
TTGGCAGGCCGGTGTGCTGCAACGCGGGCAAAGTTAAGACCATCAATGGATGAAGTTTTAAATACTCTTG
AAAGTACTCAAGCCAGCTTGTATTTTGCTGAAGATCCTCCCACATCACTAAAGTCCTTCAGGTGTCCTTC
TCCTCTATTCCTGGAGAATGTACCAAGTATTCCAGTGGAAGATGATGAAAGCCAGAATAACAATTTACTA
CCTTCTGATGAAGGCCTGAGGATAGACAGAATGACTCAGAAAACTCCTTTTGAATGCAGCCAGTCTGAGG
TTATGTTTCTGAGCTTGGACAAAAAGCCAGAGAGCAAGAGAAATGAGGAAGCTTGCAACATGCCCAGTTC
TTCTTGTGAAGAAAGTTGGTTCCCAAAGTATATAGTTCCATCCCAGGACTTAAGGCCCTATAAGGTAAAT
ATAGATCCTTCTTCAGAAGCTCCAGGGCATTCTTGCAGGAGCAGGCCAGTGGAGAGCAGCTGTTCCTCCA
AATTTTCCTGGGATGAATATGAACAGTACAAAAAAGAATAA
