>Addgene plasmid #23627 | pDONR223-IRAK3 | addgene partial sequence | sequence record 29370 | 23627 with M13pUC-fwd
ATTTTGACTGATAGTGACCTGTTCGTTGCAACAAATTGATGAGCAATGCTTTTTTATAATGCCAACTTTG
TACAAAAAAGTTGGCATGGCGGGGAACTGTGGGGCCCGCGGCGCGCTGTCGGCGCACACGCTGCTGTTCG
ACCTGCCGCCCGCGCTGCTCGGAGAGCTCTGCGCTGTTCTGGACAGCTGCGACGGCGCGCTGGGCTGGCG
CGGCCTGGCAGAGAGACTTTCAAGCAGCTGGCTGGATGTTCGTCATATTGAAAAGTATGTAGACCAAGGT
AAAAGTGGAACAAGAGAATTACTTTGGTCCTGGGCACAGAAAAACAAGACCATCGGTGACCTTTTACAGG
TCCTCCAGGAGATGGGACATCGTCGAGCTATTCATTTAATTACAAACTATGGAGCAGTGTTGAGTCCTTC
AGAGAAGAGTTATCAGGAAGGTGGATTTCCAAATATATTATTCAAGGAAACAGCCAATGTCACCGTGGAT
AATGTTCTTATTCCTGAACATAATGAAAAAGGAGTACTGCTTAAATCTTCCATCAGCTTTCAAAATATCA
TAGAAGGAACTAGAAATTTCCACAAAGACTTCCTAATTGGAGAAGGAGAGATTTTTGAGGTATACAGAGT
GGAGATTCAAAACCTAACATATGCTGTCAAATTATTTAAACAGGA
