[The description below was written by a language model from this plasmid's Addgene catalogue record.]
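Description:
pDONR223-IRAK3 is a Gateway entry clone built on the Invitrogen pDONR223 donor backbone (about 5 kb without insert) and carrying the human IRAK3 open reading frame, which encodes interleukin-1 receptor-associated kinase 3 (also known as IRAK-M). The insert is recorded as 1,791 bp and was introduced by Gateway recombination. The plasmid is maintained in E. coli as a high-copy vector under spectinomycin selection. No feature table accompanies the record, so the origin of replication and the exact recombination sites are not itemised. As a general matter, an ORF recombined into a pDONR vector ends up flanked by attL sites that allow an LR reaction into attR-containing destination vectors. M13 forward and reverse primer sites flanking the insert are listed for sequence verification.

The ORF deliberately lacks a stop codon. This "open" configuration lets the coding sequence be transferred in frame into a destination vector that supplies a C-terminal epitope tag of choice together with a stop codon. The entry clone is not meant to be an expression construct: the record lists no promoter for mammalian expression, and the depositors explicitly note that it should not be transfected directly. Instead, it serves as a shuttle source for IRAK3, and the depositors point to a companion set of lentiviral destination vectors (the pLX301–pLX304 series) for expressing the ORF in mammalian cells. The clone belongs to a kit of ORF clones, and the associated publication concerns MAP kinase pathway reactivation as a route to resistance to RAF inhibition.
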