Addgene plasmid #23627: pDONR223-IRAK3
Depositing lab: William Hahn & David Root. Depositing organization: Dana-Farber Cancer Institute. Publication: COT drives resistance to RAF inhibition through MAP kinase pathway reactivation. Johannessen CM, Boehm JS, Kim SY, Thomas SR, Wardwell L, Johnson LA, Emery CM, Stransky N, Cogdill AP, Barretina J, Caponigro G, Hieronymus H, Murray RR, Salehi-Ashtiani K, Hill DE, Vidal M, Zhao JJ, Yang X, Alkan O, Kim S, Harris JL, Wilson CJ, Myer VE, Finan PM, Root DE, Roberts TM, Golub T, Flaherty KT, Dummer R, Weber BL, Sellers WR, Schlegel R, Wargo JA, Hahn WC, Garraway LA. Nature. 2010 Dec 16;468(7326):968-72. doi: 10.1038/nature09627 PubMed 21107320.
Backbone
  Vector backbone: pDONR223
  Backbone manufacturer: Invitrogen
  Backbone size w/o insert (bp): 5005
  Vector type: Gateway Donor vector
Growth in bacteria
  Bacterial resistance: Spectinomycin, 50 μg/mL
  Growth temperature: 37°C
  Growth strain: DH5alpha
  Copy number: High Copy
Gene/Insert
  Gene/Insert name: IRAK3 (alt name: interleukin-1 receptor-associated kinase 3)
  Species: H. sapiens (human)
  Insert size (bp): 1791
  Entrez Gene: IRAK3 (a.k.a. ASRT5, IRAKM)
  Cloning method: Gateway Cloning
  Sequencing primers: 5′ M13pUC-fwd; 3′ M13rev
Terms and licenses: Academic/Nonprofit Terms; Industry Terms: Not Available to Industry
Depositor comments: The ORF has no Stop codon. This design enables easy recombination into a destination vector to add an epitope tag of choice and Stop codon to the ORF. Do NOT use this plasmid directly for transfections. A set of 4 custom lentiviral vectors is available ( pLX301 (http://www.addgene.org/25895/) , pLX302 (http://www.addgene.org/25896/) , pLX303 (http://www.addgene.org/25897/) , pLX304 (http://www.addgene.org/25890/) ) to be used to express these ORFs in mammalian cells. These plasmids are not included in the kit and must be ordered separately.
How to cite: pDONR223-IRAK3 was a gift from William Hahn & David Root (Addgene plasmid # 23627 ; http://n2t.net/addgene:23627 ; RRID:Addgene_23627)
